Addgene plasmid #208683: pDisplay-EGFP-CAAX
Purpose: Expresses the membrane-localized enhanced green fluorescent protein EGFP-CAAX in mammalian cells
Depositing lab: Yulong Li. Depositing organization: Peking University. Publication: A tool kit of highly selective and sensitive genetically encoded neuropeptide sensors. Wang H, Qian T, Zhao Y, Zhuo Y, Wu C, Osakada T, Chen P, Chen Z, Ren H, Yan Y, Geng L, Fu S, Mei L, Li G, Wu L, Jiang Y, Qian W, Zhang L, Peng W, Xu M, Hu J, Jiang M, Chen L, Tang C, Zhu Y, Lin D, Zhou JN, Li Y. Science. 2023 Nov 17;382(6672):eabq8173. doi: 10.1126/science.abq8173. Epub 2023 Nov 17. PubMed 37972184.
Backbone
  Vector backbone: pDisplay
  Backbone manufacturer: Invitrogen
  Backbone size w/o insert (bp): 6546
  Vector type: Mammalian Expression
Growth in bacteria
  Bacterial resistance: Ampicillin, 100 μg/mL
  Growth temperature: 37°C
  Growth strain: DH5alpha
  Copy number: High Copy
Gene/Insert
  Gene/Insert name: membrane-localized enhanced green fluorescent protein EGFP-CAAX (alt name: EGFP-CAAX)
  Species: Aequorea victoria
  Insert size (bp): 768
  Promoter: CMV
  Cloning method: Gibson Cloning
  Sequencing primers: 5′ ATGGGCGGTAGGCGTGTA; 3′ CCTCACATTGCCAAAAGACG
Terms and licenses: Academic/Nonprofit Terms; Industry Terms: Not Available to Industry
Depositor comments: Please visit https://www.biorxiv.org/content/10.1101/2022.03.26.485911v1 for bioRxiv preprint.
How to cite: pDisplay-EGFP-CAAX was a gift from Yulong Li (Addgene plasmid # 208683 ; http://n2t.net/addgene:208683 ; RRID:Addgene_208683)
