[The description below was written by a language model from this plasmid's Addgene catalogue record and pLannotate feature annotations shown in this document.]
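Description:
pDisplay-EGFP-CAAX is a mammalian expression plasmid built on the Invitrogen pDisplay backbone, designed to produce a membrane-localized green fluorescent protein. It is maintained in E. coli as a high-copy plasmid through a ColE1/pUC-type origin and selected with ampicillin via the β-lactamase gene. An f1 origin is also present. An SV40 promoter-driven NeoR/KanR cassette with an HSV TK polyadenylation signal provides the means for G418 selection in mammalian cells.

The payload is driven by the human CMV immediate-early enhancer and promoter, with a T7 promoter lying just upstream of the coding region. The first open reading frame is EGFP, derived from Aequorea victoria GFP, fused at its C-terminus to a short K-Ras fragment. This fragment supplies the CAAX motif, a prenylation signal that anchors the protein to the inner face of the plasma membrane.

The catalogue entry lists only the 768 bp EGFP-CAAX insert, but the annotated full sequence shows more. An EMCV IRES2 element follows EGFP-CAAX, and after it comes mCherry fused to the same K-Ras fragment. The transcript therefore appears to be bicistronic, encoding both green and red membrane-targeted proteins. The PDGFRβ transmembrane domain from pDisplay is annotated downstream of the mCherry-CAAX coding region, with a gap between the two features, so it appears to be a backbone remnant rather than part of either fusion. The bGH polyadenylation signal ends the cassette.

The plasmid comes from work developing genetically encoded neuropeptide sensors. The record does not state its exact role there beyond expressing membrane-localized EGFP-CAAX in mammalian cells, though such a construct is typically used as a membrane marker or a non-responsive fluorescence control.
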