Features (pLannotate 1.2.2; 22 found; start..end, strand, type, name):
     10..389     +  enhancer       CMV enhancer: human cytomegalovirus immediate early enhancer
    390..593     +  promoter       CMV promoter: human cytomegalovirus (CMV) immediate early promoter
    589..622     +  LTR            5' LTR (truncated) (fragment): truncated 5' long terminal repeat (LTR) from HIV-1
    638..656     +  promoter       T7 promoter: promoter for bacteriophage T7 RNA polymerase
    725..1441    +  CDS            EGFP: EGFP is a basic (constitutively fluorescent) green fluorescent protein published in 1996, derived from Aequorea victoria. It is reported to be a rapidly-maturing weak dimer with moderate acid sensitivity.
   1442..1492    +  CDS            K-Ras (fragment): human small GTPase proto-oncoprotein
   1500..2085    +  misc_feature   IRES2: internal ribosome entry site (IRES) of the encephalomyocarditis virus (EMCV)
   2086..2793    +  CDS            mCherry: mCherry is a basic (constitutively fluorescent) red fluorescent protein published in 2004, derived from Discosoma sp.. It is reported to be a very rapidly-maturing monomer with low acid sensitivity.
   2794..2844    +  CDS            K-Ras (fragment): human small GTPase proto-oncoprotein
   2884..3030    +  CDS            PDGFRβ TM domain: transmembrane domain from platelet derived growth factor receptor beta
   3058..3282    +  polyA_signal   bGH poly(A) signal: bovine growth hormone polyadenylation signal
   3286..3304    +  promoter       SV40 promoter (fragment): SV40 enhancer and early promoter
   3414..4002    -  rep_origin     ori: high-copy-number ColE1/pMB1/pBR322/pUC origin of replication
   4224..4240    +  polyA_signal   bGH poly(A) signal (fragment): bovine growth hormone polyadenylation signal
   4331..4378    -  polyA_signal   HSV TK poly(A) signal: herpes simplex virus thymidine kinase polyadenylation signal (Cole and Stacy, 1985)
   4437..4589    -  CDS            ble (fragment): BLE_KLEPN - Experimental evidence at protein level: Swiss-Prot protein existence level 1. Binding protein with a strong affinity to the bleomycin family of antibiotics. Binds to CL990; an antimitotic-antibiotic compound. From Klebsiella pneumoniae.
   4610..5404    -  CDS            NeoR/KanR: aminoglycoside phosphotransferase from Tn5; aph(3')-II (or nptII); confers resistance to neomycin, kanamycin, and G418 (Geneticin®)
   5439..5792    -  promoter       SV40 promoter: SV40 enhancer and early promoter
   5794..5811    -  promoter       AmpR promoter (fragment): bla
   5852..6712    -  CDS            AmpR: β-lactamase; bla; confers resistance to ampicillin, carbenicillin, and related antibiotics
   6713..6817    -  promoter       AmpR promoter: bla
   6844..7272    +  rep_origin     f1 ori (sequence partly withheld): f1 bacteriophage origin of replication; arrow indicates direction of (+) strand synthesis
>Addgene plasmid #208683 | pDisplay-EGFP-CAAX | addgene full sequence | sequence record 412176 | Addgene NGS Result
GCGCGCGTTGACATTGATTATTGACTAGTTATTAATAGTAATCAATTACGGGGTCATTAGTTCATAGCCC
ATATATGGAGTTCCGCGTTACATAACTTACGGTAAATGGCCCGCCTGGCTGACCGCCCAACGACCCCTGC
CCATTGACGTCAATAATGACGTATGTTCCCATAGTAACGCCAATAGGGACTTTCCATTGACGTCAATGGG
TGGAGTATTTACGGTAAACTGCCCACTTGGCAGTACATCAAGTGTATCATATGCCAAGTACGCCCCCTAT
TGACGTCAATGACGGTAAATGGCCCGCCTGGCATTATGCCCAGTACATGACCTTATGGGACTTTCCTACT
TGGCAGTACATCTACGTATTAGTCATCGCTATTACCATGGTGATGCGGTTTTGGCAGTACATCAATGGGC
GTGGATAGCGGTTTGACTCACGGGGATTTCCAAGTCTCCACCCCATTGACGTCAATGGGAGTTTGTTTTG
GCACCAAAATCAACGGGACTTTCCAAAATGTCGTAACAACTCCGCCCCATTGACGCAAATGGGCGGTAGG
CGTGTACGGTGGGAGGTCTATATAAGCAGAGCTCTCTGGCTAACTAGAGAACCCACTGCTTACTGGCTTA
TCGAAATTAATACGACTCACTATAGGGAGACCCAAGCTTGGTACCGAGCTCGGATCCACTAGTAACGGCC
GCCAGTGTGCTGGAATTCGCCACCATGGTGAGCAAGGGCGAGGAGCTGTTCACCGGGGTGGTGCCCATCC
TGGTCGAGCTGGACGGCGACGTAAACGGCCACAAGTTCAGCGTGTCCGGCGAGGGCGAGGGCGATGCCAC
CTACGGCAAGCTGACCCTGAAGTTCATCTGCACCACCGGCAAGCTGCCCGTGCCCTGGCCCACCCTCGTG
ACCACCCTGACCTACGGCGTGCAGTGCTTCAGCCGCTACCCCGACCACATGAAGCAGCACGACTTCTTCA
AGTCCGCCATGCCCGAAGGCTACGTCCAGGAGCGCACCATCTTCTTCAAGGACGACGGCAACTACAAGAC
CCGCGCCGAGGTGAAGTTCGAGGGCGACACCCTGGTGAACCGCATCGAGCTGAAGGGCATCGACTTCAAG
GAGGACGGCAACATCCTGGGGCACAAGCTGGAGTACAACTACAACAGCCACAACGTCTATATCATGGCCG
ACAAGCAGAAGAACGGCATCAAGGTGAACTTCAAGATCCGCCACAACATCGAGGACGGCAGCGTGCAGCT
CGCCGACCACTACCAGCAGAACACCCCCATCGGCGACGGCCCCGTGCTGCTGCCCGACAACCACTACCTG
AGCACCCAGTCCGCCCTGAGCAAAGACCCCAACGAGAAGCGCGATCACATGGTCCTGCTGGAGTTCGTGA
CCGCCGCCGGGATCACTCTCGGCATGGACGAGCTGTACAAGGATGGTAAAAAGAAGAAAAAGAAGTCAAA
GACAAAGTGTGTAATTATGTAAGCTAGCGCCCCTCTCCCTNCCCCCCCCCTAACGTTACTGGCCGAAGCC
GCTTGGAATAAGGCCGGTGTGCGTTTGTCTATATGTTATTTTCCACCATATTGCCGTCTTTTGGCAATGT
GAGGGCCCGGAAACCTGGCCCTGTCTTCTTGACGAGCATTCCTAGGGGTCTTTCCCCTCTCGCCAAAGGA
ATGCAAGGTCTGTTGAATGTCGTGAAGGAAGCAGTTCCTCTGGAAGCTTCTTGAAGACAAACAACGTCTG
TAGCGACCCTTTGCAGGCAGCGGAACCCCCCACCTGGCGACAGGTGCCTCTGCGGCCAACGCCACGTGTA
TAAGATACACCTGCAAAGGCGGCACAACCCCAGTGCCACGTTGTGAGTTGGATAGTTGTGGAAAGAGTCA
AATGGCTCTCCTCAAGCGTATTCAACAAGGGGCTGAAGGATGCCCAGAAGGTACCCCATTGTATGGGATC
TGATCTGGGGCCTCGGTACACATGCTTTACATGTGTTTAGTCGAGGTTAAAAAAACGTCTAGGCCCCCCG
AACCACGGGGACGTGGTTTTCCTTTGAAAAACACGATGATAATATGGCCACAACCATGGTGAGCAAGGGC
GAGGAGGATAACATGGCCATCATCAAGGAGTTCATGCGCTTCAAGGTGCACATGGAGGGCTCCGTGAACG
GCCACGAGTTCGAGATCGAGGGCGAGGGCGAGGGCCGCCCCTACGAGGGCACCCAGACCGCCAAGCTGAA
GGTGACCAAGGGTGGCCCCCTGCCCTTCGCCTGGGACATCCTGTCCCCTCAGTTCATGTACGGCTCCAAG
GCCTACGTGAAGCACCCCGCCGACATCCCCGACTACTTGAAGCTGTCCTTCCCCGAGGGCTTCAAGTGGG
AGCGCGTGATGAACTTCGAGGACGGCGGCGTGGTGACCGTGACCCAGGACTCCTCCCTGCAGGACGGCGA
GTTCATCTACAAGGTGAAGCTGCGCGGCACCAACTTCCCCTCCGACGGCCCCGTAATGCAGAAGAAGACC
ATGGGCTGGGAGGCCTCCTCCGAGCGGATGTACCCCGAGGACGGCGCCCTGAAGGGCGAGATCAAGCAGA
GGCTGAAGCTGAAGGACGGCGGCCACTACGACGCTGAGGTCAAGACCACCTACAAGGCCAAGAAGCCCGT
GCAGCTGCCCGGCGCCTACAACGTCAACATCAAGTTGGACATCACCTCCCACAACGAGGACTACACCATC
GTGGAACAGTACGAACGCGCCGAGGGCCGCCACTCCACCGGCGGCATGGACGAGCTGTACAAGGATGGTA
AAAAGAAGAAAAAGAAGTCAAAGACAAAGTGTGTAATTATGTAAGTCGACGAACAAAAACTCATCTCAGA
AGAGGATCTGAATGCTGTGGGCCAGGACACGCAGGAGGTCATCGTGGTGCCACACTCCTTGCCCTTTAAG
GTGGTGGTGATCTCAGCCATCCTGGCCCTGGTGGTGCTCACCATCATCTCCCTTATCATCCTCATCATGC
TTTGGCAGAAGAAGCCACGTTAGGCGGCCGCTCGAGATCAGCCTCGACTGTGCCTTCTAGTTGCCAGCCA
TCTGTTGTTTGCCCCTCCCCCGTGCCTTCCTTGACCCTGGAAGGTGCCACTCCCACTGTCCTTTCCTAAT
AAAATGAGGAAATTGCATCGCATTGTCTGAGTAGGTGTCATTCTATTCTGGGGGGTGGGGTGGGGCAGGA
CAGCAAGGGGGAGGATTGGGAAGACAATAGCAGGCATGCTGGGGATGCGGTGGGCTCTATGGCTTCTGAG
GCGGAAAGAACCAGTGGCGGTAATACGGTTATCCACAGAATCGGGGGATAACGCAGGAAAGAACATGTGA
GCAAAAGGCCAGCAAAAGGCCAGGAACCGTAAAAAGGCCGCGTTGCTGGCGTTTTTCCATAGGCTCCGCC
CCCCTGACGAGCATCACAAAAATCGACGCTCAAGTCAGAGGTGGCGAAACCCGACAGGACTATAAAGATA
CCAGGCGTTTCCCCCTGGAAGCTCCCTCGTGCGCTCTCCTGTTCCGACCCTGCCGCTTACCGGATACCTG
TCCGCCTTTCTCCCTTCGGGAAGCGTGGCGCTTTCTCATAGCTCACGCTGTAGGTATCTCAGTTCGGTGT
AGGTCGTTCGCTCCAAGCTGGGCTGTGTGCACGAACCCCCCGTTCAGCCCGACCGCTGCGCCTTATCCGG
TAACTATCGTCTTGAGTCCAACCCGGTAAGACGCGACTTATCGCCACTGGCAGCAGCCACTGGTAACAGG
ATTAGCAGAGCGAGGTATGTAGGCGGTGCTACAGAGTTCTTGAAGTGGTGGCCTAACTACGGCTACACTA
GAAGAACAGTATTTGGTATCTGCGCTCTGCTGAAGCCAGTTACCTTCGGAAAAAGAGTTGGTAGCTCTTG
ATCCGGCAAACAAACCACCGCTGGTAGCGGTGGTTTTTTTGTTTGCAAGCAGCAGATTACGCGCAGAAAA
AAAGGATCTCAAGAAGATCCTTTGATCTTTTCTACGGGGTCTGACGCTCAGTGGAACGAAAACTCACGTT
AAGGGATTTTGGTCATGAGATTATCAAAAAGGATCTTCACCTAGATCCTTTTAAATTAAAAATGAAGTTT
TAAATCAATCTAAAGTATATATGAGTAACCTGAGGCTATGGCAGGGCCTGCCGCCCCGACGTTGGCTGCG
AGCCCTGGGCCTTCACCCGAACTTGGGGGGTGGGGTGGGGAAAAGGAAGAAACGCGGGCGTATTGGCCCC
AATGGGGTCTCGGTGGGGTATCGACAGAGTGCCAGCCCTGGGACCGAACCCCGCGTTTATGAACAAACGA
CCCAACACCGTGCGTTTTATTCTGTCTTTTTATTGCCGTCATAGCGCGGGTTCCTTCCGGTATTGTCTCC
TTCCGTGTTTCAGTTAGCCTCCCCCTAGGGTGGGCGAAGAACTCCAGCATGAGATCCCCGCGCTGGAGGA
TCATCCAGCCGGCGTCCCGGAAAACGATTCCGAAGCCCAACCTTTCATAGAAGGCGGCGGTGGAATCGAA
ATCTCGTGATGGCAGGTTGGGCGTCGCTTGGTCGGTCATTTCGAACCCCAGAGTCCCGCTCAGAAGAACT
CGTCAAGAAGGCGATAGAAGGCGATGCGCTGCGAATCGGGAGCGGCGATACCGTAAAGCACGAGGAAGCG
GTCAGCCCATTCGCCGCCAAGCTCTTCAGCAATATCACGGGTAGCCAACGCTATGTCCTGATAGCGGTCC
GCCACACCCAGCCGGCCACAGTCGATGAATCCAGAAAAGCGGCCATTTTCCACCATGATATTCGGCAAGC
AGGCATCGCCATAGGTCACGACGAGATCCTCGCCGTCGGGCATGCTCGCCTTGAGCCTGGCGAACAGTTC
GGCTGGCGCGAGCCCCTGATGCTCTTCGTCCAGATCATCCTGATCGACAAGACCGGCTTCCATCCGAGTA
CGTGCTCGCTCGATGCGATGTTTCGCTTGGTGGTCGAATGGGCAGGTAGCCGGATCAAGCGTATGCAGCC
GCCGCATTGCATCAGCCATGATGGATACTTTCTCGGCAGGAGCAAGGTGAGATGACAGGAGATCCTGCCC
CGGCACTTCGCCCAATAGCAGCCAGTCCCTTCCCGCTTCAGTGACAACGTCGAGCACAGCTGCGCAAGGA
ACGCCCGTCGTGGCCAGCCACGATAGCCGCGCTGCCTCGTCTTGCAGTTCATTCAGGGCACCGGACAGGT
CGGTCTTGACAAAAAGAACCGGGCGCCCCTGCGCTGACAGCCGGAACACGGCGGCATCAGAGCAGCCGAT
TGTCTGTTGTGCCCAGTCATAGCCGAATAGCCTCTCCACCCAAGCGGCCGGAGAACCTGCGTGCAATCCA
TCTTGTTCAATCATGCGAAACGATCCTCATCCTGTCTCTTGATCGATCTTTGCAAAAGCCTAGGCCTCCA
AAAAAGCCTCCTCACTACTTCTGGAATAGCTCAGAGGCCGGGCCTCGGCCTCTGCATAAATAAAAAAAAT
TAGTCAGCCATGGGGCGGAGAATGGGCGGAACTGGGCGGAGTTAGGGGCGGAATGGGCGGAGTTAGGGGC
GGGACTATGGTTGCTGACTAATTGAGATGCATGCTTTGCATACTTCTGCCTGCTGGGGAGCCTGGGGACT
TTCCACACCTGGTTGCTGACTAATTGAGATGCATGCTTTGCATACTTCTGCCTGCTGGGGAGCCTGGGGA
CTTTCCACACCCTAACTGACACACATTCCACAGCTGGTTCTTTCCGCCTCAGGACTCTTCCTTTTTCAAT
AAATCAATCTAAAGTATATATGAGTAAACTTGGTCTGACAGTTACCAATGCTTAATCAGTGAGGCACCTA
TCTCAGCGATCTGTCTATTTCGTTCATCCATAGTTGCCTGACTCCCCGTCGTGTAGATAACTACGATACG
GGAGGGCTTACCATCTGGCCCCAGTGCTGCAATGATACCGCGAGACCCACGCTCACCGGCTCCAGATTTA
TCAGCAATAAACCAGCCAGCCGGAAGGGCCGAGCGCAGAAGTGGTCCTGCAACTTTATCCGCCTCCATCC
AGTCTATTAATTGTTGCCGGGAAGCTAGAGTAAGTAGTTCGCCAGTTAATAGTTTGCGCAACGTTGTTGC
CATTGCTACAGGCATCGTGGTGTCACGCTCGTCGTTTGGTATGGCTTCATTCAGCTCCGGTTCCCAACGA
TCAAGGCGAGTTACATGATCCCCCATGTTGTGCAAAAAAGCGGTTAGCTCCTTCGGTCCTCCGATCGTTG
TCAGAAGTAAGTTGGCCGCAGTGTTATCACTCATGGTTATGGCAGCACTGCATAATTCTCTTACTGTCAT
GCCATCCGTAAGATGCTTTTCTGTGACTGGTGAGTACTCAACCAAGTCATTCTGAGAATAGTGTATGCGG
CGACCGAGTTGCTCTTGCCCGGCGTCAATACGGGATAATACCGCGCCACATAGCAGAACTTTAAAAGTGC
TCATCATTGGAAAACGTTCTTCGGGGCGAAAACTCTCAAGGATCTTACCGCTGTTGAGATCCAGTTCGAT
GTAACCCACTCGTGCACCCAACTGATCTTCAGCATCTTTTACTTTCACCAGCGTTTCTGGGTGAGCAAAA
ACAGGAAGGCAAAATGCCGCAAAAAAGGGAATAAGGGCGACACGGAAATGTTGAATACTCATACTCTTCC
TTTTTCAATATTATTGAAGCATTTATCAGGGTTATTGTCTCATGAGCGGATACATATTTGAATGTATTTA
GAAAAATAAACAAATAGGGGTTCCGCGCACATTTCCCCGAAAAGTGCCACCTG
[124 nt withheld, positions 6844-6967]
C
[91 nt withheld, positions 6969-7059]
A
[49 nt withheld, positions 7061-7109]
CCTTTGACGTTGGAGTCCACGTTCTTT
[37 nt withheld, positions 7137-7173]
ACCCTATCTCGGTCTATTCTTTTGATTTATAAGGGATTTTGCCGATTTCGGCCTATTGGTTAAAAAATGA
GCTGATTTAACAAAAATTTAACGCGAATTTTAACAAAATATTAACGCTTACAATTTAC
