>Addgene plasmid #208683 | pDisplay-EGFP-CAAX | depositor partial sequence | sequence record 406535 | EGFP-CAAX
ATGGTGAGCAAGGGCGAGGAGCTGTTCACCGGGGTGGTGCCCATCCTGGTCGAGCTGGACGGCGACGTAA
ACGGCCACAAGTTCAGCGTGTCCGGCGAGGGCGAGGGCGATGCCACCTACGGCAAGCTGACCCTGAAGTT
CATCTGCACCACCGGCAAGCTGCCCGTGCCCTGGCCCACCCTCGTGACCACCCTGACCTACGGCGTGCAG
TGCTTCAGCCGCTACCCCGACCACATGAAGCAGCACGACTTCTTCAAGTCCGCCATGCCCGAAGGCTACG
TCCAGGAGCGCACCATCTTCTTCAAGGACGACGGCAACTACAAGACCCGCGCCGAGGTGAAGTTCGAGGG
CGACACCCTGGTGAACCGCATCGAGCTGAAGGGCATCGACTTCAAGGAGGACGGCAACATCCTGGGGCAC
AAGCTGGAGTACAACTACAACAGCCACAACGTCTATATCATGGCCGACAAGCAGAAGAACGGCATCAAGG
TGAACTTCAAGATCCGCCACAACATCGAGGACGGCAGCGTGCAGCTCGCCGACCACTACCAGCAGAACAC
CCCCATCGGCGACGGCCCCGTGCTGCTGCCCGACAACCACTACCTGAGCACCCAGTCCGCCCTGAGCAAA
GACCCCAACGAGAAGCGCGATCACATGGTCCTGCTGGAGTTCGTGACCGCCGCCGGGATCACTCTCGGCA
TGGACGAGCTGTACAAGGATGGTAAAAAGAAGAAAAAGAAGTCAAAGACAAAGTGTGTAATTATGTAA
