>Addgene plasmid #208683 | pDisplay-EGFP-CAAX | depositor partial sequence | sequence record 406536 | mCherry-CAAX
ATGGTGAGCAAGGGCGAGGAGGATAACATGGCCATCATCAAGGAGTTCATGCGCTTCAAGGTGCACATGG
AGGGCTCCGTGAACGGCCACGAGTTCGAGATCGAGGGCGAGGGCGAGGGCCGCCCCTACGAGGGCACCCA
GACCGCCAAGCTGAAGGTGACCAAGGGTGGCCCCCTGCCCTTCGCCTGGGACATCCTGTCCCCTCAGTTC
ATGTACGGCTCCAAGGCCTACGTGAAGCACCCCGCCGACATCCCCGACTACTTGAAGCTGTCCTTCCCCG
AGGGCTTCAAGTGGGAGCGCGTGATGAACTTCGAGGACGGCGGCGTGGTGACCGTGACCCAGGACTCCTC
CCTGCAGGACGGCGAGTTCATCTACAAGGTGAAGCTGCGCGGCACCAACTTCCCCTCCGACGGCCCCGTA
ATGCAGAAGAAGACCATGGGCTGGGAGGCCTCCTCCGAGCGGATGTACCCCGAGGACGGCGCCCTGAAGG
GCGAGATCAAGCAGAGGCTGAAGCTGAAGGACGGCGGCCACTACGACGCTGAGGTCAAGACCACCTACAA
GGCCAAGAAGCCCGTGCAGCTGCCCGGCGCCTACAACGTCAACATCAAGTTGGACATCACCTCCCACAAC
GAGGACTACACCATCGTGGAACAGTACGAACGCGCCGAGGGCCGCCACTCCACCGGCGGCATGGACGAGC
TGTACAAGGATGGTAAAAAGAAGAAAAAGAAGTCAAAGACAAAGTGTGTAATTATGTAA
